>Addgene plasmid #215949 | AA290 | addgene full sequence | sequence record 431450 | Addgene NGS Result
TCGCGCGTTTCGGTGATGACGGTGAAAACCTCTGACACATGCAGCTCCCGGAGACGGTCACAGCTTGTCT
GTAAGCGGATGCCGGGAGCAGACAAGCCCGTCAGGGCGCGTCAGCGGGTGTTGGCGGGTGTCGGGGCTGG
CTTAACTATGCGGCATCAGAGCAGATTGTACTGAGAGTGCACCATATGCGGTGTGAAATACCGCACAGAT
GCGTAAGGAGAAAATACCGCATCAGGCGCCATTCGCCATTCAGGCTGCGCAACTGTTGGGAAGGGCGATC
GGTGCGGGCCTCTTCGCTATTACGCCAGCTGGCGAAAGGGGGATGTGCTGCAAGGCGATTAAGTTGGGTA
ACGCCAGGGTTTTCCCAGTCACGACGTTGTAAAACGACGGCCAGAGAATTCGAGCTCGGTACCTCGCGAA
TACATCTAGATGAAGACGTCAGAGAGGGCCTATTTCCCATGATTCCTTCATATTTGCATATACGATACAA
GGCTGTTAGAGAGATAATTAGAATTAATTTGACTGTAAACACAAAGATATTAGTACAAAATACGTGACGT
AGAAAGTAATAATTTCTTGGGTAGTTTGCAGTTTTAAAATTATGTTTTAAAATGGACTATCATATGCTTA
CCGTAACTTGAAAGTATTTCGATTTCTTGGCTTTATATATCTTGTGGAAAGGACGAAACACCGTTAGAAC
AAGGACGCGCCGCGTTTAAGAGCTATGCTGGAAACAGCATAGCAAGTTTAAATAAGGCTAGTCCGTTATC
AACTTGAAAAAGTGGCACCGAGTCGGTGCTTTTTTGAACACGCGTCTTCATCGGATCCCGGGCCCGTCGA
CTGCAGAGGCCTGCATGCAAGCTTGGTGTAATCATGGTCATAGCTGTTTCCTGTGTGAAATTGTTATCCG
CTCACAATTCCACACAACATACGAGCCGGAAGCATAAAGTGTAAAGCCTGGGGTGCCTAATGAGTGAGCT
AACTCACATTAATTGCGTTGCGCTCACTGCCCGCTTTCCAGTCGGGAAACCTGTCGTGCCAGCTGCATTA
ATGAATCGGCCAACGCGCGGGGAGAGGCGGTTTGCGTATTGGGCGCTCTTCCGCTTCCTCGCTCACTGAC
TCGCTGCGCTCGGTCGTTCGGCTGCGGCGAGCGGTATCAGCTCACTCAAAGGCGGTAATACGGTTATCCA
CAGAATCAGGGGATAACGCAGGAAAGAACATGTGAGCAAAAGGCCAGCAAAAGGCCAGGAACCGTAAAAA
GGCCGCGTTGCTGGCGTTTTTCCATAGGCTCCGCCCCCCTGACGAGCATCACAAAAATCGACGCTCAAGT
CAGAGGTGGCGAAACCCGACAGGACTATAAAGATACCAGGCGTTTCCCCCTGGAAGCTCCCTCGTGCGCT
CTCCTGTTCCGACCCTGCCGCTTACCGGATACCTGTCCGCCTTTCTCCCTTCGGGAAGCGTGGCGCTTTC
TCATAGCTCACGCTGTAGGTATCTCAGTTCGGTGTAGGTCGTTCGCTCCAAGCTGGGCTGTGTGCACGAA
CCCCCCGTTCAGCCCGACCGCTGCGCCTTATCCGGTAACTATCGTCTTGAGTCCAACCCGGTAAGACACG
ACTTATCGCCACTGGCAGCAGCCACTGGTAACAGGATTAGCAGAGCGAGGTATGTAGGCGGTGCTACAGA
GTTCTTGAAGTGGTGGCCTAACTACGGCTACACTAGAAGAACAGTATTTGGTATCTGCGCTCTGCTGAAG
CCAGTTACCTTCGGAAAAAGAGTTGGTAGCTCTTGATCCGGCAAACAAACCACCGCTGGTAGCGGTGGTT
TTTTTGTTTGCAAGCAGCAGATTACGCGCAGAAAAAAAGGATCTCAAGAAGATCCTTTGATCTTTTCTAC
GGGGTCTGACGCTCAGTGGAACGAAAACTCACGTTAAGGGATTTTGGTCATGAGATTATCAAAAAGGATC
TTCACCTAGATCCTTTTAAATTAAAAATGAAGTTTTAAATCAAGCCCAATCTGAATAATGTTACAACCAA
TTAACCAATTCTGATTAGAAAAACTCATCGAGCATCAAATGAAACTGCAATTTATTCATATCAGGATTAT
CAATACCATATTTTTGAAAAAGCCGTTTCTGTAATGAAGGAGAAAACTCACCGAGGCAGTTCCATAGGAT
GGCAAGATCCTGGTATCGGTCTGCGATTCCGACTCGTCCAACATCAATACAACCTATTAATTTCCCCTCG
TCAAAAATAAGGTTATCAAGTGAGAAATCACCATGAGTGACGACTGAATCCGGTGAGAATGGCAAAAGTT
TATGCATTTCTTTCCAGACTTGTTCAACAGGCCAGCCATTACGCTCGTCATCAAAATCACTCGCATCAAC
CAAACCGTTATTCATTCGTGATTGCGCCTGAGCGAGACGAAATACGCGATCGCTGTTAAAAGGACAATTA
CAAACAGGAATCGAATGCAACCGGCGCAGGAACACTGCCAGCGCATCAACAATATTTTCACCTGAATCAG
GATATTCTTCTAATACCTGGAATGCTGTTTTTCCGGGGATCGCAGTGGTGAGTAACCATGCATCATCAGG
AGTACGGATAAAATGCTTGATGGTCGGAAGAGGCATAAATTCCGTCAGCCAGTTTAGTCTGACCATCTCA
TCTGTAACATCATTGGCAACGCTACCTTTGCCATGTTTCAGAAACAACTCTGGCGCATCGGGCTTCCCAT
ACAAGCGATAGATTGTCGCACCTGATTGCCCGACATTATCGCGAGCCCATTTATACCCATATAAATCAGC
ATCCATGTTGGAATTTAATCGCGGCCTCGACGTTTCCCGTTGAATATGGCTCATAACACCCCTTGTATTA
CTGTTTATGTAAGCAGACAGTTTTATTGTTCATGATGATATATTTTTATCTTGTGCAATGTAACATCAGA
GATTTTGAGACACGGGCCAGAGCTGCA
Features (pLannotate 1.2.2; 11 found; start..end, strand, type, name):
    137..236     +  misc_feature   bom (fragment): basis of mobility region from pBR322
    242..399     -  CDS            lacZα (fragment): LacZα fragment of β-galactosidase; lacZ fragment
    444..684     +  promoter       U6 promoter: RNA polymerase III promoter for human U6 snRNA
    732..799     +  misc_RNA       tracrRNA (fragment): trans-activating CRISPR RNA for the Streptococcus pyogenes CRISPR/Cas9 system
    901..917     -  protein_bind   lac operator: The lac repressor binds to the lac operator to inhibit transcription in E. coli. This inhibition can be relieved by adding lactose or isopropyl-β-D-thiogalactopyranoside (IPTG). lac repressor encoded by lacI
    925..955     -  promoter       lac promoter: promoter for the E. coli lac operon
    970..991     -  protein_bind   CAP binding site: CAP binding activates transcription in the presence of cAMP. E. coli catabolite activator protein
   1004..1096    -  CDS            lacI (fragment): lac repressor; lacI; The lac repressor binds to the lac operator to inhibit transcription in E. coli. This inhibition can be relieved by adding lactose or isopropyl-β-D-thiogalactopyranoside (IPTG).
   1279..1867    -  rep_origin     ori: high-copy-number ColE1/pMB1/pBR322/pUC origin of replication
   2045..2854    -  CDS            KanR: aminoglycoside phosphotransferase; aph(3')-Ia; confers resistance to kanamycin in bacteria or G418 (Geneticin®) in eukaryotes
   2961..35      +  CDS            rop (fragment) (across the origin): Rop protein, which maintains plasmids at low copy number; rop
