[The description below was written by a language model from this plasmid's Addgene catalogue record and pLannotate feature annotations shown in this document.]
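Description:
AA290 is a small (about 3 kb) cloning plasmid from the Fragmid modular vector assembly toolkit, built on the pUC57-Kan backbone. It is a "fragment" plasmid rather than a finished expression vector: it stores one module, in this case a guide cassette, that is meant to be combined with other Fragmid modules to assemble complete CRISPR vectors. The record does not state the cloning method or the assembly sites flanking the module. The plasmid is propagated in E. coli using the high-copy ColE1/pUC-type origin and is selected with kanamycin through the aph(3')-Ia aminoglycoside phosphotransferase gene. The remaining annotated features are backbone remnants: lacZα, lacI and rop fragments, the lac promoter, operator and CAP binding site, and a partial bom region. None of them contributes to the payload.

The insert is a single-guide RNA expression unit made of three named parts: U6_v1, sgCD55_v4 and trRNA_v4 [Sp]. The human U6 promoter, an RNA polymerase III promoter suited to producing short, uncapped transcripts, drives a 20-nucleotide spacer directed against CD55. The spacer is followed by a variant of the Streptococcus pyogenes tracrRNA scaffold, which allows the transcript to load into SpCas9 or SpCas9-derived effectors. In the feature table, the spacer falls in the unannotated gap between the U6 promoter and the tracrRNA fragment.

The catalogue describes the cassette as a positive control against a cell surface target. In general, changes in the level of a surface protein such as CD55 can be measured by antibody staining and flow cytometry. This makes the module useful as a benchmark guide when testing the activity of newly assembled CRISPR vectors or emerging Cas technologies. No Cas gene or mammalian selection marker is present on this fragment.
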