Addgene plasmid #215949: AA290
Purpose: Fragmid fragment: (guide cassette) guide expression; positive control cell surface
Depositing lab: John Doench. Depositing organization: Broad Institute. Publication: Modular vector assembly enables rapid assessment of emerging CRISPR technologies. McGee AV, Liu YV, Griffith AL, Szegletes ZM, Wen B, Kraus C, Miller NW, Steger RJ, Escude Velasco B, Bosch JA, Zirin JD, Viswanatha R, Sontheimer EJ, Goodale A, Greene MA, Green TM, Doench JG. Cell Genom. 2024 Mar 13;4(3):100519. doi: 10.1016/j.xgen.2024.100519. PubMed 38484704.
Backbone
  Vector backbone: pUC57-Kan
  Vector type: CRISPR ; Fragment
Growth in bacteria
  Bacterial resistance: Kanamycin, 50 μg/mL
  Growth temperature: 37°C
  Growth strain: DH5alpha
  Copy number: Unknown
Gene/Insert
  Gene/Insert name: U6_v1; sgCD55_v4; trRNA_v4 [Sp]
  gRNA/shRNA sequence: TTAGAACAAGGACGCGCCGC
  Species: Streptococcus pyogenes
  Cloning method: Unknown
Resource information
  A portion of this plasmid was derived from a plasmid made by: Genscript ID: U912JHE170-30
Terms and licenses: Academic/Nonprofit Terms; Industry Terms: Not Available to Industry
Depositor comments: Please visit https://www.biorxiv.org/content/10.1101/2023.10.25.564061v1 for bioRxiv preprint.
How to cite: AA290 was a gift from John Doench (Addgene plasmid # 215949 ; http://n2t.net/addgene:215949 ; RRID:Addgene_215949)
